>Addgene plasmid #167460 | pMGIB-HA-hTCAB1 | addgene full sequence | sequence record 330876 | Addgene NGS Result
GAACAGATGGAACAGCTGAATATGGGCCAAACAGGATATCTGTGGTAAGCAGTTCCTGCCCCGGCTCAGG
GCCAAGAACAGATGGTCCCCAGATGCGGTCCAGCCCTCAGCAGTTTCTAGAGAACCATCAGATGTTTCCA
GGGTGCCCCAAGGACCTGAAATGACCCTGTGCCTTATTTGAACTAACCAATCAGTTCGCTTCTCGCTTCT
GTTCGCGCGCTTCTGCTCCCCGAGCTCAATAAAAGAGCCCACAACCCCTCACTCGGCGCCGCGCCAGTCC
TCCGATTGACTGAGTCGCCCGGGTACCCGTGTATCCAATAAACCCTCTTGCAGTTGCATCCGACTTGTGG
TCTCGCTGTTCCTTGGGAGGGTCTCCTCTGAGTGATTGACTACCCGTCAGCGGGGGTCTTTCATTTGGGG
GCTCGTCCGGGATCGGGAGACCCCTGCCCAGGGACCACCGACCCACCACCGGGAGGTAAGCTGGCCAGCA
ACTTATCTGTGTCTGTCCGATTGTCTAGTGTCTATGACTGATTTTATGCGCCTGCGTCGGTACTAGTTAG
CTAACTAGCTCTGTATCTGGCGGACCCGTGGTGGAACTGACGAGTTCGGAACACCCGGCCGCAACCCTGG
GAGACGTCCCAGGGACTTCGGGGGCCGTTTTTGTGGCCCGACCTGAGTCCAAAAATCCCGATCGTTTTGG
ACTCTTTGGTGCACCCCCCTTAGAGGAGGGATATGTGGTTCTGGTAGGAGACGAGAACCTAAAACAGTTC
CCGCCTCCGTCTGAATTTTTGCTTTCGGTTTGGGACCGAAGCCGCGCCGCGCGTCTTGTCTGCTGCAGCA
TCGTTCTGTGTTGTCTCTGTCTGACTGTGTTTCTGTATTTGTCTGAAAATATGGGCCCGCCGCGGCGGGC
CAGACTGTTACCACTCCCTTAAGTTTGACCTTAGGTCACTGGAAAGATGTCGAGCGGATCGCTCACAACC
AGTCGGTAGATGTCAAGAAGAGACGTTGGGTTACCTTCTGCTCTGCAGAATGGCCAACCTTTAACGTCGG
ATGGCCGCGAGACGGCACCTTTAACCGAGACCTCATCACCCAGGTTAAGATCAAGGTCTTTTCACCTGGC
CCGCATGGACACCCAGACCAGGTCCCCTACATCGTGACCTGGGAAGCCTTGGCTTTTGACCCCCCTCCCT
GGGTCAAGCCCTTTGTACACCCTAAGCCTCCGCCTCCTCTTCCTCCATCCGCCCCGTCTCTCCCCCTTGA
ACCTCCTCGTTCGACCCCGCCTCGATCCTCCCTTTATCCAGCCCTCACTCCTTCTCTAGGCGCCCCCATA
TGAGATCTTATATGGGGCACCCCCGCCCCTTGTAAACTTCCCTGACCCTGACATGACAAGAGTTACTAAC
AGCCCCTCTCTCCAAGCTCACTTACAGGCTCTCTACTTAGTCCAGCACGAAGTCTGGAGACCTCTGGCGG
CAGCCTACCAAGAACAACTGGACCGACCGGTGGTACCTCACCCTTACCGAGTCGGCGACACAGTGTGGGT
CCGCCGACACCAGACTAAGAACCTAGAACCTCGCTGGAAAGGACCTTACACAGTCCTGCTGACCACCCCC
ACCGCCCTCAAAGTAGACGGCATCGCAGCTTGGATACACGCCGCCCACGTAAAACAATTGAAGATCTAGT
CGAAATTAACCCTCACTAAAGGGAACAAAAGCTGGAGCTCCACCGCGGTGGCGGCCAATTCGAGCTCGGT
ACCCGTTTAAACGCCACCATGGGGCAACAAGGATACCCGTATGATGTTCCGGATTACGCTGGCTACCCAT
ACGACGTCCCAGACTACGCTGGCTACCCATACGACGTCCCAGACTACGCTCAAGGAGTGCGGCCGCGGGG
GCGCGCCAAGACTTTGGAGACTCAACCGTTAGCTCCGGACTGCTGTCCTTCAGACCAGGACCCAGCTCCA
GCCCATCCTTCTCCCCACGCTTCCCCGATGAATAAAAATGCGGACTCTGAACTGATGCCACCGCCTCCCG
AAAGGGGGGATCCGCCCCGGTTGTCCCCAGATCCTGTGGCTGGCTCAGCTGTGTCCCAGGAGCTACGGGA
GGGGGACCCAGTTTCTCTCTCCACTCCCCTGGAAACAGAGTTTGGTTCCCCTAGTGAGTTGAGTCCTCGA
ATCGAGGAGCAAGAACTTTCTGAAAATACAAGCCTTCCTGCAGAAGAAGCAAACGGGAGCCTTTCTGAAG
AAGAAGCGAACGGGCCAGAGTTGGGGTCTGGAAAAGCCATGGAAGATACCTCTGGGGAACCCGCTGCAGA
GGACGAGGGAGACACCGCTTGGAACTACAGCTTCTCCCAGCTGCCTCGATTTCTCAGTGGTTCCTGGTCA
GAGTTCAGCACCCAACCTGAGAACTTCTTGAAAGGCTGTAAGTGGGCTCCTGACGGAAGTTGTATTCTAA
CAAATAGTGCTGATAACATCTTGCGAATTTATAACCTGCCCCCAGAGCTGTACCATGAGGGGGAGCAGGT
GGAATATGCAGAAATGGTCCCTGTCCTTCGAATGGTGGAAGGTGATACCATCTATGATTACTGCTGGTAT
TCTCTGATGTCCTCAGCCCAGCCAGACACCTCCTACGTGGCCAGCAGCAGCAGAGAAAATCCAATCCACA
TCTGGGACGCATTCACTGGAGAGCTCCGGGCTTCCTTTCGCGCCTACAACCACCTGGATGAGCTGACGGC
AGCCCATTCGCTCTGCTTCTCCCCGGATGGCTCCCAGCTCTTCTGTGGCTTCAACCGGACTGTGCGTGTT
TTTTCCACGGCCCGGCCTGGCCGAGACTGCGAGGTCCGAGCCACATTTGCAAAAAAGCAGGGCCAGAGCG
GCATCATCTCCTGCATAGCCTTCAGCCCAGCCCAGCCCCTCTATGCCTGTGGCTCCTACGGCCGCTCCCT
GGGTCTGTATGCCTGGGATGATGGCTCCCCTCTCGCCTTGCTGGGAGGGCACCAAGGGGGCATCACCCAC
CTCTGCTTTCATCCCGATGGCAACCGCTTCTTCTCAGGAGCCCGCAAGGATGCTGAGCTCCTGTGCTGGG
ATCTCCGGCAGTCTGGTTACCCACTGTGGTCCCTGGGTCGAGAGGTGACCACCAATCAGCGCATCTACTT
CGATCTGGACCCGACCGGGCAGTTCCTAGTGAGTGGCAGCACGAGCGGGGCTGTCTCTGTGTGGGACACG
GACGGGCCTGGCAATGATGGGAAGCCGGAGCCCGTGTTGAGTTTTCTGCCCCAGAAGGACTGCACCAATG
GCGTGAGCCTGCACCCTAGCCTGCCTCTCCTGGCCACTGCCTCCGGTCAGCGTGTGTTTCCTGAGCCCAC
AGAGAGTGGGGACGAAGGAGAGGAGCTGGGCCTTCCCTTGCTCTCCACGCGCCACGTCCACCTTGAATGT
CGGCTTCAGCTCTGGTGGTGTGGGGGGGCGCCAGACTCCAGCATCCCTGATGATCACCAGGGCGAGAAAG
GGCAGGGAGGAACGGAGGGAGGTGTGGGTGAGCTGATATAATTAATTAAGTCTAGAGTCGACTGTTTAAA
CCTGCAGGCATGCAAGCTCGACCTCGACCAATTCCGGTTATTTTCCACCATATTGCCGTCTTTTGGCAAT
GTGAGGGCCCGGAAACCTGGCCCTGTCTTCTTGACGAGCATTCCTAGGGGTCTTTCCCCTCTCGCCAAAG
GAATGCAAGGTCTGTTGAATGTCGTGAAGGAAGCAGTTCCTCTGGAAGCTTCTTGAAGACAAACAACGTC
TGTAGCGACCCTTTGCAGGCAGCGGAACCCCCCACCTGGCGACAGGTGCCTCTGCGGCCAAAAGCCACGT
GTATAAGATACACCTGCAAAGGCGGCACAACCCCAGTGCCACGTTGTGAGTTGGATAGTTGTGGAAAGAG
TCAAATGGCTCTCCTCAAGCGTATTCAACAAGGGGCTGAAGGATGCCCAGAAGGTACCCCATTGTATGGG
ATCTGATCTGGGGCCTCGGTGCACATGCTTTACATGTGTTTAGTCGAGGTTAAAAAACGTCTAGGCCCCC
CGAACCACGGGGACGTGGTTTTCCTTTGAAAAACACGATGATAATACCATGAAAACATTTAACATTTCTC
AACAGGATCTAGAATTAGTAGAAGTAGCGACAGAGAAGATTACAATGCTTTATGAGGATAATAAACATCA
TGTGGGAGCGGCAATTCGTACGAAAACAGGAGAAATCATTTCGGCAGTACATATTGAAGCGTATATAGGA
CGAGTAACTGTTTGTGCAGAAGCCATTGCGATTGGTAGTGCAGTTTCGAATGGACAAAAGGATTTTGACA
CGATTGTAGCTGTTAGACACCCTTATTCTGACGAAGTAGATAGAAGTATTCGAGTGGTAAGTCCTTGTGG
TATGTGTAGGGAGTTGATTTCAGACTATGCACCAGATTGTTTTGTGTTAATAGAAATGAATGGCAAGTTA
GTCAAAACTACGATTGAAGAACTCATTCCACTCAAATATACCCGAAATTAAAAGTTTTACCATACCAAGC
TCATCGGGCCGCCAGGTACAAGTAAGGATCCGGATTAGTCCAATTTGTTAAAGACAGGATATCAGTGGTC
CAGGCTCTAGTTTTGACTCAACAATATCACCAGCTGAAGCCTATAGAGTACGAGCCATAGATAAAATAAA
AGATTTTATTTAGTCTCCAGAAAAAGGGGGGAATGAAAGACCCCACCTGTAGGTTTGGCAAGCTAGCTTA
AGTAACGCCATTTTGCAAGGCATGGAAAAATACATAACTGAGAATAGAGAAGTTCAGATCAAGGTCAGGA
ACAGATGGAACAGCTGAATATGGGCCAAACAGGATATCTGTGGTAAGCAGTTCCTGCCCCGGCTCAGGGC
CAAGAACAGATGGAACAGCTGAATATGGGCCAAACAGGATATCTGTGGTAAGCAGTTCCTGCCCCGGCTC
AGGGCCAAGAACAGATGGTCCCCAGATGCGGTCCAGCCCTCAGCAGTTTCTAGAGAACCATCAGATGTTT
CCAGGGTGCCCCAAGGACCTGAAATGACCCTGTGCCTTATTTGAACTAACCAATCAGTTCGCTTCTCGCT
TCTGTTCGCGCGCTTCTGCTCCCCGAGCTCAATAAAAGAGCCCACAACCCCTCACTCGGGGCGCCAGTCC
TCCGATTGACTGAGTCGCCCGGGTACCCGTGTATCCAATAAACCCTCTTGCAGTTGCATCCGACTTGTGG
TCTCGCTGTTCCTTGGGAGGGTCTCCTCTGAGTGATTGACTACCCGTCAGCGGGGGTCTTTCACATGCAG
CATGTATCAAAATTAATTTGGTTTTTTTTCTTAAGTATTTACATTAAATGGCCATAGTACTTAAAGTTAC
ATTGGCTTCCTTGAAATAAACATGGAGTATTCAGAATGTGTCATAAATATTTCTAATTTTAAGATAGTAT
CTCCATTGGCTTTCTACTTTTTCTTTTATTTTTTTTTGTCCTCTGTCTTCCATTTGTTGTTGTTGTTGTT
TGTTTGTTTGTTTGTTGGTTGGTTGGTTAATTTTTTTTTAAAGATCCTACACTATAGTTCAAGCTAGACT
ATTAGCTACTCTGTAACCCAGGGTGACCTTGAAGTCATGGGTAGCCTGCTGTTTTAGCCTTCCCACATCT
AAGATTACAGGTATGAGCTATCATTTTTGGTATATTGATTGATTGATTGATTGATGTGTGTGTGTGTGAT
TGTGTTTGTGTGTGTGATTGTGTATATGTGTGTATGGTTGTGTGTGATTGTGTGTATGTATGTTTGTGTG
TGATTGTGTGTGTGTGATTGTGCATGTGTGTGTGTGTGATTGTGTTTATGTGTATGATTGTGTGTGTGTG
TGTGTGTGTGTGTGTGTGTGTGTGTGTGTGTGTGTTGTGTATATATATTTATGGTAGTGAGAGGCAACGC
TCCGGCTCAGGTGTCAGGTTGGTTTTTGAGACAGAGTCTTTCACTTAGCTTGGAATTCACTGGCCGTCGT
TTTACAACGTCGTGACTGGGAAAACCCTGGCGTTACCCAACTTAATCGCCTTGCAGCACATCCCCCTTTC
GCCAGCTGGCGTAATAGCGAAGAGGCCCGCACCGATCGCCCTTCCCAACAGTTGCGCAGCCTGAATGGCG
AATGGCGCCTGATGCGGTATTTTCTCCTTACGCATCTGTGCGGTATTTCACACCGCATATGGTGCACTCT
CAGTACAATCTGCTCTGATGCCGCATAGTTAAGCCAGCCCCGACACCCGCCAACACCCGCTGACGCGCCC
TGACGGGCTTGTCTGCTCCCGGCATCCGCTTACAGACAAGCTGTGACCGTCTCCGGGAGCTGCATGTGTC
AGAGGTTTTCACCGTCATCACCGAAACGCGCGAGACGAAAGGGCCTCGTGATACGCCTATTTTTATAGGT
TAATGTCATGATAATAATGGTTTCTTAGACGTCAGGTGGCACTTTTCGGGGAAATGTGCGCGGAACCCCT
ATTTGTTTATTTTTCTAAATACATTCAAATATGTATCCGCTCATGAGACAATAACCCTGATAAATGCTTC
AATAATATTGAAAAAGGAAGAGTATGAGTATTCAACATTTCCGTGTCGCCCTTATTCCCTTTTTTGCGGC
ATTTTGCCTTCCTGTTTTTGCTCACCCAGAAACGCTGGTGAAAGTAAAAGATGCTGAAGATCAGTTGGGT
GCACGAGTGGGTTACATCGAACTGGATCTCAACAGCGGTAAGATCCTTGAGAGTTTTCGCCCCGAAGAAC
GTTTTCCAATGATGAGCACTTTTAAAGTTCTGCTATGTGGCGCGGTATTATCCCGTATTGACGCCGGGCA
AGAGCAACTCGGTCGCCGCATACACTATTCTCAGAATGACTTGGTTGAGTACTCACCAGTCACAGAAAAG
CATCTTACGGATGGCATGACAGTAAGAGAATTATGCAGTGCTGCCATAACCATGAGTGATAACACTGCGG
CCAACTTACTTCTGACAACGATCGGAGGACCGAAGGAGCTAACCGCTTTTTTGCACAACATGGGGGATCA
TGTAACTCGCCTTGATCGTTGGGAACCGGAGCTGAATGAAGCCATACCAAACGACGAGCGTGACACCACG
ATGCCTGTAGCAATGGCAACAACGTTGCGCAAACTATTAACTGGCGAACTACTTACTCTAGCTTCCCGGC
AACAATTAATAGACTGGATGGAGGCGGATAAAGTTGCAGGACCACTTCTGCGCTCGGCCCTTCCGGCTGG
CTGGTTTATTGCTGATAAATCTGGAGCCGGTGAGCGTGGGTCTCGCGGTATCATTGCAGCACTGGGGCCA
GATGGTAAGCCCTCCCGTATCGTAGTTATCTACACGACGGGGAGTCAGGCAACTATGGATGAACGAAATA
GACAGATCGCTGAGATAGGTGCCTCACTGATTAAGCATTGGTAACTGTCAGACCAAGTTTACTCATATAT
ACTTTAGATTGATTTAAAACTTCATTTTTAATTTAAAAGGATCTAGGTGAAGATCCTTTTTGATAATCTC
ATGACCAAAATCCCTTAACGTGAGTTTTCGTTCCACTGAGCGTCAGACCCCGTAGAAAAGATCAAAGGAT
CTTCTTGAGATCCTTTTTTTCTGCGCGTAATCTGCTGCTTGCAAACAAAAAAACCACCGCTACCAGCGGT
GGTTTGTTTGCCGGATCAAGAGCTACCAACTCTTTTTCCGAAGGTAACTGGCTTCAGCAGAGCGCAGATA
CCAAATACTGTTCTTCTAGTGTAGCCGTAGTTAGGCCACCACTTCAAGAACTCTGTAGCACCGCCTACAT
ACCTCGCTCTGCTAATCCTGTTACCAGTGGCTGCTGCCAGTGGCGATAAGTCGTGTCTTACCGGGTTGGA
CTCAAGACGATAGTTACCGGATAAGGCGCAGCGGTCGGGCTGAACGGGGGGTTCGTGCACACAGCCCAGC
TTGGAGCGAACGACCTACACCGAACTGAGATACCTACAGCGTGAGCTATGAGAAAGCGCCACGCTTCCCG
AAGGGAGAAAGGCGGACAGGTATCCGGTAAGCGGCAGGGTCGGAACAGGAGAGCGCACGAGGGAGCTTCC
AGGGGGAAACGCCTGGTATCTTTATAGTCCTGTCGGGTTTCGCCACCTCTGACTTGAGCGTCGATTTTTG
TGATGCTCGTCAGGGGGGCGGAGCCTATGGAAAAACGCCAGCAACGCGGCCTTTTTACGGTTCCTGGCCT
TTTGCTGGCCTTTTGCTCACATGTTCTTTCCTGCGTTATCCCCTGATTCTGTGGATAACCGTATTACCGC
CTTTGAGTGAGCTGATACCGCTCGCCGCAGCCGAACGACCGAGCGCAGCGAGTCAGTGAGCGAGGAAGCG
GAAGAGCGCCCAATACGCAAACCGCCTCTCCCCGCGCGTTGGCCGATTCATTAATGCAGCTGGCACGACA
GGTTTCCCGACTGGAAAGCGGGCAGTGAGCGCAACGCAATTAATGTGAGTTAGCTCACTCATTAGGCACC
CCAGGCTTTACACTTTATGCTTCCGGCTCGTATGTTGTGTGGAATTGTGAGCGGATAACAATTTCACACA
GGAAACAGCTATGACCATGATTACGCCAAGCTTTGCTCTTAGGAGTTTCCTAATACATCCCAAACTCAAA
TATATAAAGCATTTGACTTGTTCTATGCCCTAGGGGGCGGGGGGAAGCTAAGCCAGCTTTTTTTAACATT
TAAAATGTTAATTCCATTTTAAATGCACAGATGTTTTTATTTCATAAGGGTTTCAATGTGCATGAATGCT
GCAATATTCCTGTTACCAAAGCTAGTATAAATAAAAATAGATAAACGTGGAAATTACTTAGAGTTTCTGT
CATTAACGTTTCCTTCCTCAGTTGACAACATAAATGCGCTGCTGAGAAGCCAGTTTGCATCTGTCAGGAT
CAATTTCCCATTATGCCAGTCATATTAATTACTAGTCAATTAGTTGATTTTTATTTTTGACATATACATG
TGAAAGACCCCACCTGTAGGTTTGGCAAGCTAGCTTAAGTAACGCCATTTTGCAAGGCATGGAAAAATAC
ATAACTGAGAATAGAAAAGTTCAGATCAAGGTCAGGAACAGATGGAACAGCTGAATATGGGCCAAACAGG
ATATCTGTGGTAAGCAGTTCCTGCCCCGGCTCAGGGCCAA
Features (pLannotate 1.2.2; 24 found; start..end, strand, type, name):
    478..835     +  misc_feature   MMLV Ψ: packaging signal of Moloney murine leukemia virus (MMLV)
    908..1324    +  CDS            gag (truncated): truncated Moloney murine leukemia virus (MMLV) gag gene lacking the start codon
   1326..1660    +  misc_feature   pol region (fragment): Moloney murine leukemia virus (MMLV) pol region containing the splice acceptor site
   1684..1702    +  promoter       T3 promoter: promoter for bacteriophage T3 RNA polymerase
   1715..1736    +  misc_feature   MCS (fragment): pBluescript multiple cloning site
   1737..1755    +  misc_feature   MCS (fragment): pUC18/19 multiple cloning site
   1898..3538    +  CDS            WRAP53: TCAB1_HUMAN - Also known as TCAB1 From Homo sapiens (Human).
   3570..3588    +  misc_feature   MCS (fragment): pUC18/19 multiple cloning site
   3643..4104    +  misc_feature   IRES: internal ribosome entry site (IRES) of the encephalomyocarditis virus (EMCV)
   4109..4528    +  CDS            bsr: BSR_BACCE - Experimental evidence at protein level: Swiss-Prot protein existence level 1. Catalyzes the deamination of the cytosine moiety of the antibiotics blasticidin S, cytomycin and acetylblasticidin S. From Bacillus cereus.
   4583..4680    +  CDS            env (fragment): murine leukemia virus gPr80 envelope polyprotein precursor; env; proteolytically cleaved into gp70SU and p15TM subunits
   4722..4843    +  LTR            3' LTR (ΔU3) (fragment): self-inactivating 3' long terminal repeat (LTR) from Moloney murine leukemia virus
   4844..5313    +  LTR            LTR: long terminal repeat from Moloney murine leukemia virus
   6005..6162    +  CDS            lacZα (fragment): LacZα fragment of β-galactosidase; lacZ fragment
   6168..6267    -  misc_feature   bom (fragment): basis of mobility region from pBR322
   6369..6404    -  CDS            rop (fragment): Rop protein, which maintains plasmids at low copy number; rop
   6499..6603    +  promoter       AmpR promoter: bla
   6604..7464    +  CDS            AmpR: β-lactamase; bla; confers resistance to ampicillin, carbenicillin, and related antibiotics
   7635..8223    +  rep_origin     ori: high-copy-number ColE1/pMB1/pBR322/pUC origin of replication
   8406..8498    +  CDS            lacI (fragment): lac repressor; lacI; The lac repressor binds to the lac operator to inhibit transcription in E. coli. This inhibition can be relieved by adding lactose or isopropyl-β-D-thiogalactopyranoside (IPTG).
   8511..8532    +  protein_bind   CAP binding site: CAP binding activates transcription in the presence of cAMP. E. coli catabolite activator protein
   8547..8577    +  promoter       lac promoter: promoter for the E. coli lac operon
   8585..8601    +  protein_bind   lac operator: The lac repressor binds to the lac operator to inhibit transcription in E. coli. This inhibition can be relieved by adding lactose or isopropyl-β-D-thiogalactopyranoside (IPTG). lac repressor encoded by lacI
   9031..415     +  LTR            LTR (across the origin): long terminal repeat from Moloney murine leukemia virus
