[The description below was written by a language model from this plasmid's Addgene catalogue record and pLannotate feature annotations shown in this document.]
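Description:
pMGIB-HA-hTCAB1 is a Moloney murine leukemia virus (MMLV)-based retroviral vector for stable expression of HA-tagged human TCAB1 (also called WDR79 or WRAP53) in mammalian cells. It is propagated in E. coli through a high-copy ColE1/pUC-type origin and selected with ampicillin via the β-lactamase gene. Remnants of lac and pBR322 sequences (lacZα, lacI, rop and bom fragments) in the bacterial portion appear to be cloning leftovers rather than functional parts. The catalogue lists a total size of about 7 kb, whereas the full sequenced record spans 9,210 nt, so the catalogue sizes should be treated as approximate.

The viral cassette is flanked by MMLV long terminal repeats. The 5′ LTR is followed by the Ψ packaging signal, a truncated gag lacking its start codon, and a pol fragment carrying the splice acceptor; these elements support packaging of the genomic RNA and processing of the transcript. No internal mammalian promoter is annotated, so expression is presumably driven from the 5′ LTR. The TCAB1 coding sequence sits between AscI and PacI sites downstream of a T3 promoter and polylinker remnants. The N-terminal HA tag is supplied by the backbone, although it is not separately annotated in the feature table. An EMCV IRES follows the insert and directs translation of the Bacillus cereus bsr gene from the same transcript, which links blasticidin resistance to expression of the tagged protein.

Virus production requires gag, pol and env supplied in trans, since the vector itself retains only fragments of these genes. Transduced cells can then be selected with blasticidin. The associated work concerns TCAB1's role in human telomerase activity, and the HA tag allows detection or immunoprecipitation of the protein.
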