Addgene plasmid #167460: pMGIB-HA-hTCAB1
Purpose: Retroviral expression of HA-TCAB1 (WDR79) in mammalian cells
Depositing lab: Steven Artandi. Depositing organization: Stanford University. Publication: An Activity Switch in Human Telomerase Based on RNA Conformation and Shaped by TCAB1. Chen L, Roake CM, Freund A, Batista PJ, Tian S, Yin YA, Gajera CR, Lin S, Lee B, Pech MF, Venteicher AS, Das R, Chang HY, Artandi SE. Cell. 2018 Jun 28;174(1):218-230.e13. doi: 10.1016/j.cell.2018.04.039. Epub 2018 May 24. PubMed 29804836.
Backbone
  Vector backbone: pMGIB
  Backbone size w/o insert (bp): 6000
  Total vector size (bp): 7000
  Modifications to backbone: Retroviral backbone. Insert followed by IRES-Blasticidin cassette
  Vector type: Mammalian Expression, Retroviral
  Selectable markers: Blasticidin
Growth in bacteria
  Bacterial resistance: Ampicillin, 100 μg/mL
  Growth temperature: 37°C
  Growth strain: NEB Stable
  Copy number: High Copy
Gene/Insert
  Gene/Insert name: TCAB1 (alt names: WDR79; WRAP53)
  Species: H. sapiens (human)
  Insert size (bp): 1647
  GenBank ID: NM_001143990.2
  Entrez Gene: WRAP53 (a.k.a. DKCB3, TCAB1, WDR79)
  Tag / fusion protein: HA (N terminal on backbone)
  Cloning method: Restriction Enzyme; 5′ cloning site AscI (not destroyed); 3′ cloning site PacI (not destroyed)
  Sequencing primers: 5′ T3; 3′ IRES-Rev
Terms and licenses: Academic/Nonprofit Terms; Industry Terms: Not Available to Industry
How to cite: pMGIB-HA-hTCAB1 was a gift from Steven Artandi (Addgene plasmid # 167460 ; http://n2t.net/addgene:167460 ; RRID:Addgene_167460)
